Addgene plasmid #127916: pET30a-HS-Tn5
Purpose: Prokaryotic expression of Hyperstable Tn5 (HS-Tn5) for Illumina library preperation. Developed for the large scale ChIP-Seq and ATAC-Seq experiments for the fruitENCODE and Maize Cistrome projects.
Depositing lab: Silin Zhong. Depositing organization: Chinese University of Hong Kong. Publication: Reconstructing the maize leaf regulatory network using ChIP-seq data of 104 transcription factors. Tu X, Mejia-Guerra MK, Valdes Franco JA, Tzeng D, Chu PY, Shen W, Wei Y, Dai X, Li P, Buckler ES, Zhong S. Nat Commun. 2020 Oct 9;11(1):5089. doi: 10.1038/s41467-020-18832-8. PubMed 33037196.
Backbone
  Vector backbone: pET30a
  Vector type: Bacterial Expression
Growth in bacteria
  Bacterial resistance: Kanamycin, 50 μg/mL
  Growth temperature: 37°C
  Growth strain: DH5alpha
  Copy number: High Copy
Gene/Insert
  Gene/Insert name: Hyperstable Tn5 (alt name: HS-Tn5)
  Mutation: E54K, L372P
  Promoter: T7
  Tag / fusion protein: E coli elongation factor Ts (N terminal on insert); Mxe intein - Chitin-binding domain (C terminal on insert)
  Cloning method: Gibson Cloning
  Sequencing primers: 5′ T7; 3′ T7ter
Terms and licenses: Academic/Nonprofit Terms; Industry Terms: Not Available to Industry
Depositor comments: Tn5 transposase from pTXB1-Tn5 (Addgene Plasmid #60240)
How to cite: pET30a-HS-Tn5 was a gift from Silin Zhong (Addgene plasmid # 127916 ; http://n2t.net/addgene:127916 ; RRID:Addgene_127916)
