[The description below was written by a language model from this plasmid's Addgene catalogue record and pLannotate feature annotations shown in this document.]
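Description:
pET30a-HS-Tn5 is a bacterial expression plasmid of about 8.3 kb, built on the pET30a backbone for producing a "hyperstable" Tn5 transposase (HS-Tn5) in E. coli. It replicates from a ColE1/pBR322-type origin with the associated bom and rop elements. The catalogue lists it as high copy, although rop normally moderates copy number. Selection is by kanamycin through the aph(3')-Ia gene, and an f1 origin is also present. The backbone carries lacI with its own promoter. The short tetracycline-resistance fragments and the AmpR promoter fragment in the annotation appear to be backbone remnants rather than functional markers.

Expression is driven by a T7 promoter with an adjacent lac operator and the T7 gene 10 ribosome binding site, and ends at the T7 terminator. Transcription therefore requires a host that supplies T7 RNA polymerase and is induced with IPTG. The open reading frame is a contiguous fusion of E. coli elongation factor Ts (tsf) at the N terminus, Tn5 transposase carrying the E54K and L372P mutations, and then the Mxe GyrA intein followed by a chitin-binding domain. The intein–CBD module lets the protein be captured on chitin resin and released by thiol-induced cleavage at the intein's N-terminal junction. The record does not explain the role of the Ts fusion, but it presumably underlies the "hyperstable" name. A His-tag fragment and a short T7 gene 10B–derived match lie downstream of the CBD, and the record does not show whether they are translated.

The transposase coding sequence was taken from pTXB1-Tn5. The enzyme is intended for Illumina library preparation by tagmentation in large-scale ChIP-seq and ATAC-seq projects. The depositor and repository sequences differ by only a few nucleotides and share the same feature layout.
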