Features (pLannotate 1.2.2; 22 found; start..end, strand, type, name):
     12..467     +  rep_origin     f1 ori (sequence partly withheld): f1 bacteriophage origin of replication; arrow indicates direction of (+) strand synthesis
    494..551     +  promoter       AmpR promoter (fragment): bla
    560..1375    -  CDS            KanR: aminoglycoside phosphotransferase; aph(3')-Ia; confers resistance to kanamycin in bacteria or G418 (Geneticin®) in eukaryotes
   1497..2085    +  rep_origin     ori: high-copy-number ColE1/pMB1/pBR322/pUC origin of replication
   2271..2413    -  misc_feature   bom: basis of mobility region from pBR322
   2515..2706    -  CDS            rop: Rop protein, which maintains plasmids at low copy number; rop
   2723..3103    +  CDS            YPB1_ECOLX: Protein predicted: Swiss-Prot protein existence level 4. From Escherichia coli.
   3175..3466    -  CDS            TcR (fragment): tetracycline efflux protein; tet; confers resistance to tetracycline
   3481..3502    -  protein_bind   CAP binding site: CAP binding activates transcription in the presence of cAMP. E. coli catabolite activator protein
   3515..4597    -  CDS            lacI: lac repressor; lacI; The lac repressor binds to the lac operator to inhibit transcription in E. coli. This inhibition can be relieved by adding lactose or isopropyl-β-D-thiogalactopyranoside (IPTG).
   4598..4675    -  promoter       lacI promoter: lacI
   4683..4962    -  CDS            TcR (fragment): tetracycline efflux protein; tet; confers resistance to tetracycline
   4988..5006    +  promoter       T7 promoter: promoter for bacteriophage T7 RNA polymerase
   5007..5031    +  protein_bind   lac operator: The lac repressor binds to the lac operator to inhibit transcription in E. coli. This inhibition can be relieved by adding lactose or isopropyl-β-D-thiogalactopyranoside (IPTG). lac repressor encoded by lacI
   5046..5068    +  RBS            RBS: efficient ribosome binding site from bacteriophage T7 gene 10 (Olins and Rangwala, 1989)
   5076..5924    +  CDS            tsf: EFTS_ECOLI - Experimental evidence at protein level: Swiss-Prot protein existence level 1. (Microbial infection) Promotes the tRNase activity of CdiA-CT from E.coli strain NC101 (CdiA-CT-NC101); required in vivo and in vitro. Probably loads charged tRNA onto EF-Tu, making more ternary GTP- EF-Tu-aa-tRNA complexes. The guanine nucleotide exchange factor capacity of this protein does not seem to be needed as no GTP hydrolysis occurs during tRNA cleavage. CdiA-CT is the toxic component of a toxin-immunity protein module, which functions as a cellular contact-dependent growth inhibition (CDI) syst
   5925..7349    +  CDS            Tn5 transposase: transposase from the bacterial Tn5 transposon (Reznikoff, 1993)
   7350..7943    +  CDS            Mxe GyrA intein: modified GyrA intein (Southworth et al., 1999); Mycobacterium xenopi gyrA; N-terminal cleavage of this intein can be induced by thiols.
   7974..8129    +  CDS            CBD: chitin binding domain from chitinase A1 (Watanabe et al., 1994); Bacillus circulans chiA
   8151..8168    +  CDS            9xHis (fragment): 9xHis affinity tag
   8178..8227    +  CDS            SET1 (fragment): solubility-enhancement tag derived from T7 phage gene 10B
   8235..8282    +  terminator     T7 terminator: transcription terminator for bacteriophage T7 RNA polymerase
>Addgene plasmid #127916 | pET30a-HS-Tn5 | depositor full sequence | sequence record 245175 | pET30a-HS-Tn5 sequence 8307 bps
TGGCGAATGGG
[124 nt withheld, positions 12-135]
C
[91 nt withheld, positions 137-227]
A
[49 nt withheld, positions 229-277]
CCTTTGACGTTGGAGTCCACGTTCTTT
[37 nt withheld, positions 305-341]
ACCCTATCTCGGTCTATTCTTTTGATTTATAAGGGATTTTGCCGATTTCGGCCTATTGGTTAAAAAATGA
GCTGATTTAACAAAAATTTAACGCGAATTTTAACAAAATATTAACGTTTACAATTTCAGGTGGCACTTTT
CGGGGAAATGTGCGCGGAACCCCTATTTGTTTATTTTTCTAAATACATTCAAATATGTATCCGCTCATGA
ATTAATTCTTAGAAAAACTCATCGAGCATCAAATGAAACTGCAATTTATTCATATCAGGATTATCAATAC
CATATTTTTGAAAAAGCCGTTTCTGTAATGAAGGAGAAAACTCACCGAGGCAGTTCCATAGGATGGCAAG
ATCCTGGTATCGGTCTGCGATTCCGACTCGTCCAACATCAATACAACCTATTAATTTCCCCTCGTCAAAA
ATAAGGTTATCAAGTGAGAAATCACCATGAGTGACGACTGAATCCGGTGAGAATGGCAAAAGTTTATGCA
TTTCTTTCCAGACTTGTTCAACAGGCCAGCCATTACGCTCGTCATCAAAATCACTCGCATCAACCAAACC
GTTATTCATTCGTGATTGCGCCTGAGCGAGACGAAATACGCGATCGCTGTTAAAAGGACAATTACAAACA
GGAATCGAATGCAACCGGCGCAGGAACACTGCCAGCGCATCAACAATATTTTCACCTGAATCAGGATATT
CTTCTAATACCTGGAATGCTGTTTTCCCGGGGATCGCAGTGGTGAGTAACCATGCATCATCAGGAGTACG
GATAAAATGCTTGATGGTCGGAAGAGGCATAAATTCCGTCAGCCAGTTTAGTCTGACCATCTCATCTGTA
ACATCATTGGCAACGCTACCTTTGCCATGTTTCAGAAACAACTCTGGCGCATCGGGCTTCCCATACAATC
GATAGATTGTCGCACCTGATTGCCCGACATTATCGCGAGCCCATTTATACCCATATAAATCAGCATCCAT
GTTGGAATTTAATCGCGGCCTAGAGCAAGACGTTTCCCGTTGAATATGGCTCATAACACCCCTTGTATTA
CTGTTTATGTAAGCAGACAGTTTTATTGTTCATGACCAAAATCCCTTAACGTGAGTTTTCGTTCCACTGA
GCGTCAGACCCCGTAGAAAAGATCAAAGGATCTTCTTGAGATCCTTTTTTTCTGCGCGTAATCTGCTGCT
TGCAAACAAAAAAACCACCGCTACCAGCGGTGGTTTGTTTGCCGGATCAAGAGCTACCAACTCTTTTTCC
GAAGGTAACTGGCTTCAGCAGAGCGCAGATACCAAATACTGTCCTTCTAGTGTAGCCGTAGTTAGGCCAC
CACTTCAAGAACTCTGTAGCACCGCCTACATACCTCGCTCTGCTAATCCTGTTACCAGTGGCTGCTGCCA
GTGGCGATAAGTCGTGTCTTACCGGGTTGGACTCAAGACGATAGTTACCGGATAAGGCGCAGCGGTCGGG
CTGAACGGGGGGTTCGTGCACACAGCCCAGCTTGGAGCGAACGACCTACACCGAACTGAGATACCTACAG
CGTGAGCTATGAGAAAGCGCCACGCTTCCCGAAGGGAGAAAGGCGGACAGGTATCCGGTAAGCGGCAGGG
TCGGAACAGGAGAGCGCACGAGGGAGCTTCCAGGGGGAAACGCCTGGTATCTTTATAGTCCTGTCGGGTT
TCGCCACCTCTGACTTGAGCGTCGATTTTTGTGATGCTCGTCAGGGGGGCGGAGCCTATGGAAAAACGCC
AGCAACGCGGCCTTTTTACGGTTCCTGGCCTTTTGCTGGCCTTTTGCTCACATGTTCTTTCCTGCGTTAT
CCCCTGATTCTGTGGATAACCGTATTACCGCCTTTGAGTGAGCTGATACCGCTCGCCGCAGCCGAACGAC
CGAGCGCAGCGAGTCAGTGAGCGAGGAAGCGGAAGAGCGCCTGATGCGGTATTTTCTCCTTACGCATCTG
TGCGGTATTTCACACCGCATATATGGTGCACTCTCAGTACAATCTGCTCTGATGCCGCATAGTTAAGCCA
GTATACACTCCGCTATCGCTACGTGACTGGGTCATGGCTGCGCCCCGACACCCGCCAACACCCGCTGACG
CGCCCTGACGGGCTTGTCTGCTCCCGGCATCCGCTTACAGACAAGCTGTGACCGTCTCCGGGAGCTGCAT
GTGTCAGAGGTTTTCACCGTCATCACCGAAACGCGCGAGGCAGCTGCGGTAAAGCTCATCAGCGTGGTCG
TGAAGCGATTCACAGATGTCTGCCTGTTCATCCGCGTCCAGCTCGTTGAGTTTCTCCAGAAGCGTTAATG
TCTGGCTTCTGATAAAGCGGGCCATGTTAAGGGCGGTTTTTTCCTGTTTGGTCACTGATGCCTCCGTGTA
AGGGGGATTTCTGTTCATGGGGGTAATGATACCGATGAAACGAGAGAGGATGCTCACGATACGGGTTACT
GATGATGAACATGCCCGGTTACTGGAACGTTGTGAGGGTAAACAACTGGCGGTATGGATGCGGCGGGACC
AGAGAAAAATCACTCAGGGTCAATGCCAGCGCTTCGTTAATACAGATGTAGGTGTTCCACAGGGTAGCCA
GCAGCATCCTGCGATGCAGATCCGGAACATAATGGTGCAGGGCGCTGACTTCCGCGTTTCCAGACTTTAC
GAAACACGGAAACCGAAGACCATTCATGTTGTTGCTCAGGTCGCAGACGTTTTGCAGCAGCAGTCGCTTC
ACGTTCGCTCGCGTATCGGTGATTCATTCTGCTAACCAGTAAGGCAACCCCGCCAGCCTAGCCGGGTCCT
CAACGACAGGAGCACGATCATGCGCACCCGTGGGGCCGCCATGCCGGCGATAATGGCCTGCTTCTCGCCG
AAACGTTTGGTGGCGGGACCAGTGACGAAGGCTTGAGCGAGGGCGTGCAAGATTCCGAATACCGCAAGCG
ACAGGCCGATCATCGTCGCGCTCCAGCGAAAGCGGTCCTCGCCGAAAATGACCCAGAGCGCTGCCGGCAC
CTGTCCTACGAGTTGCATGATAAAGAAGACAGTCATAAGTGCGGCGACGATAGTCATGCCCCGCGCCCAC
CGGAAGGAGCTGACTGGGTTGAAGGCTCTCAAGGGCATCGGTCGAGATCCCGGTGCCTAATGAGTGAGCT
AACTTACATTAATTGCGTTGCGCTCACTGCCCGCTTTCCAGTCGGGAAACCTGTCGTGCCAGCTGCATTA
ATGAATCGGCCAACGCGCGGGGAGAGGCGGTTTGCGTATTGGGCGCCAGGGTGGTTTTTCTTTTCACCAG
TGAGACGGGCAACAGCTGATTGCCCTTCACCGCCTGGCCCTGAGAGAGTTGCAGCAAGCGGTCCACGCTG
GTTTGCCCCAGCAGGCGAAAATCCTGTTTGATGGTGGTTAACGGCGGGATATAACATGAGCTGTCTTCGG
TATCGTCGTATCCCACTACCGAGATGTCCGCACCAACGCGCAGCCCGGACTCGGTAATGGCGCGCATTGC
GCCCAGCGCCATCTGATCGTTGGCAACCAGCATCGCAGTGGGAACGATGCCCTCATTCAGCATTTGCATG
GTTTGTTGAAAACCGGACATGGCACTCCAGTCGCCTTCCCGTTCCGCTATCGGCTGAATTTGATTGCGAG
TGAGATATTTATGCCAGCCAGCCAGACGCAGACGCGCCGAGACAGAACTTAATGGGCCCGCTAACAGCGC
GATTTGCTGGTGACCCAATGCGACCAGATGCTCCACGCCCAGTCGCGTACCGTCTTCATGGGAGAAAATA
ATACTGTTGATGGGTGTCTGGTCAGAGACATCAAGAAATAACGCCGGAACATTAGTGCAGGCAGCTTCCA
CAGCAATGGCATCCTGGTCATCCAGCGGATAGTTAATGATCAGCCCACTGACGCGTTGCGCGAGAAGATT
GTGCACCGCCGCTTTACAGGCTTCGACGCCGCTTCGTTCTACCATCGACACCACCACGCTGGCACCCAGT
TGATCGGCGCGAGATTTAATCGCCGCGACAATTTGCGACGGCGCGTGCAGGGCCAGACTGGAGGTGGCAA
CGCCAATCAGCAACGACTGTTTGCCCGCCAGTTGTTGTGCCACGCGGTTGGGAATGTAATTCAGCTCCGC
CATCGCCGCTTCCACTTTTTCCCGCGTTTTCGCAGAAACGTGGCTGGCCTGGTTCACCACGCGGGAAACG
GTCTGATAAGAGACACCGGCATACTCTGCGACATCGTATAACGTTACTGGTTTCACATTCACCACCCTGA
ATTGACTCTCTTCCGGGCGCTATCATGCCATACCGCGAAAGGTTTTGCGCCATTCGATGGTGTCCGGGAT
CTCGACGCTCTCCCTTATGCGACTCCTGCATTAGGAAGCAGCCCAGTAGTAGGTTGAGGCCGTTGAGCAC
CGCCGCCGCAAGGAATGGTGCATGCAAGGAGATGGCGCCCAACAGTCCCCCGGCCACGGGGCCTGCCACC
ATACCCACGCCGAAACAAGCGCTCATGAGCCCGAAGTGGCGAGCCCGATCTTCCCCATCGGTGATGTCGG
CGATATAGGCGCCAGCAACCGCACCTGTGGCGCCGGTGATGCCGGCCACGATGCGTCCGGCGTAGAGGAT
CGAGATCGATCTCGATCCCGCGAAATTAATACGACTCACTATAGGGGAATTGTGAGCGGATAACAATTCC
CCTCTAGAAATAATTTTGTTTAACTTTAAGAAGGAGATATACATATGGCTGAAATTACCGCATCCCTGGT
AAAAGAGCTGCGTGAGCGTACTGGCGCAGGCATGATGGATTGCAAAAAAGCACTGACTGAAGCTAACGGC
GACATCGAGCTGGCAATCGAAAACATGCGTAAGTCCGGTGCTATTAAAGCAGCGAAAAAAGCAGGCAACG
TTGCTGCTGACGGCGTGATCAAAACCAAAATCGACGGCAACTACGGCATCATTCTGGAAGTTAACTGCCA
GACTGACTTCGTTGCAAAAGACGCTGGTTTCCAGGCGTTCGCAGACAAAGTTCTGGACGCAGCTGTTGCT
GGCAAAATCACTGACGTTGAAGTTCTGAAAGCACAGTTCGAAGAAGAACGTGTTGCGCTGGTAGCGAAAA
TTGGTGAAAACATCAACATTCGCCGCGTTGCTGCGCTGGAAGGCGACGTTCTGGGTTCTTATCAGCACGG
TGCGCGTATCGGCGTTCTGGTTGCTGCTAAAGGCGCTGACGAAGAGCTGGTTAAACACATCGCTATGCAC
GTTGCTGCAAGCAAGCCAGAATTCATCAAACCGGAAGACGTATCCGCTGAAGTGGTAGAAAAAGAATACC
AGGTACAGCTGGATATCGCGATGCAGTCTGGTAAGCCGAAAGAAATCGCAGAGAAAATGGTTGAAGGCCG
CATGAAGAAATTCACCGGCGAAGTTTCTCTGACCGGTCAGCCGTTCGTTATGGAACCAAGCAAAACTGTT
GGTCAGCTGCTGAAAGAGCATAACGCTGAAGTGACTGGCTTCATCCGCTTCGAAGTGGGTGAAGGCATCG
AGAAAGTTGAGACTGACTTTGCAGCAGAAGTTGCTGCGATGTCCAAGCAGTCTATTACCAGTGCACTGCA
TCGTGCGGCGGATTGGGCGAAAAGCGTGTTTTCTAGTGCTGCGCTGGGTGATCCGCGTCGTACCGCGCGT
CTGGTGAATGTTGCGGCGCAACTGGCCAAATATAGCGGCAAAAGCATTACCATTAGCAGCGAAGGCAGCA
AAGCCATGCAGGAAGGCGCGTATCGTTTTATTCGTAATCCGAACGTGAGCGCGGAAGCGATTCGTAAAGC
GGGTGCCATGCAGACCGTGAAACTGGCCCAGGAATTTCCGGAACTGCTGGCAATTGAAGATACCACCTCT
CTGAGCTATCGTCATCAGGTGGCGGAAGAACTGGGCAAACTGGGTAGCATTCAGGATAAAAGCCGTGGTT
GGTGGGTGCATAGCGTGCTGCTGCTGGAAGCGACCACCTTTCGTACCGTGGGCCTGCTGCATCAAGAATG
GTGGATGCGTCCGGATGATCCGGCGGATGCGGATGAAAAAGAAAGCGGCAAATGGCTGGCCGCTGCTGCA
ACTTCGCGTCTGAGAATGGGCAGCATGATGAGCAACGTGATTGCGGTGTGCGATCGTGAAGCGGATATTC
ATGCGTATCTGCAAGATAAACTGGCCCATAACGAACGTTTTGTGGTGCGTAGCAAACATCCGCGTAAAGA
TGTGGAAAGCGGCCTGTATCTGTATGATCACCTGAAAAACCAGCCGGAACTGGGCGGCTATCAGATTAGC
ATTCCGCAGAAAGGCGTGGTGGATAAACGTGGCAAACGTAAAAACCGTCCGGCGCGTAAAGCGAGCCTGA
GCCTGCGTAGCGGCCGTATTACCCTGAAACAGGGCAACATTACCCTGAACGCGGTGCTGGCCGAAGAAAT
TAATCCGCCGAAAGGCGAAACCCCGCTGAAATGGCTGCTGCTGACCAGCGAGCCGGTGGAAAGTCTGGCC
CAAGCGCTGCGTGTGATTGATATTTATACCCATCGTTGGCGCATTGAAGAATTTCACAAAGCGTGGAAAA
CGGGTGCGGGTGCGGAACGTCAGCGTATGGAAGAACCGGATAACCTGGAACGTATGGTGAGCATTCTGAG
CTTTGTGGCGGTGCGTCTGCTGCAACTGCGTGAATCTTTTACTCCGCCGCAAGCACTGCGTGCGCAGGGC
CTGCTGAAAGAAGCGGAACACGTTGAAAGCCAGAGCGCGGAAACCGTGCTGACCCCGGATGAATGCCAAC
TGCTGGGCTATCTGGATAAAGGCAAACGCAAACGCAAAGAAAAAGCGGGCAGCCTGCAATGGGCGTATAT
GGCGATTGCGCGTCTGGGCGGCTTTATGGATAGCAAACGTACCGGCATTGCGAGCTGGGGTGCGCTGTGG
GAAGGTTGGGAAGCGCTGCAAAGCAAACTGGATGGCTTTCTGGCCGCGAAAGACCTGATGGCGCAGGGCA
TTAAAATCTGCATCACGGGAGATGCACTAGTTGCCCTACCCGAGGGCGAGTCGGTACGCATCGCCGACAT
CGTGCCGGGTGCGCGGCCCAACAGTGACAACGCCATCGACCTGAAAGTCCTTGACCGGCATGGCAATCCC
GTGCTCGCCGACCGGCTGTTCCACTCCGGCGAGCATCCGGTGTACACGGTGCGTACGGTCGAAGGTCTGC
GTGTGACGGGCACCGCGAACCACCCGTTGTTGTGTTTGGTCGACGTCGCCGGGGTGCCGACCCTGCTGTG
GAAGCTGATCGACGAAATCAAGCCGGGCGATTACGCGGTGATTCAACGCAGCGCATTCAGCGTCGACTGT
GCAGGTTTTGCCCGCGGGAAACCCGAATTTGCGCCCACAACCTACACAGTCGGCGTCCCTGGACTGGTGC
GTTTCTTGGAAGCACACCACCGAGACCCGGACGCCCAAGCTATCGCCGACGAGCTGACCGACGGGCGGTT
CTACTACGCGAAAGTCGCCAGTGTCACCGACGCCGGCGTGCAGCCGGTGTATAGCCTTCGTGTCGACACG
GCAGACCACGCGTTTATCACGAACGGGTTCGTCAGCCACGCTACTGGCCTCACCGGTCTGAACTCAGGCC
TCACGACAAATCCTGGTGTATCCGCTTGGCAGGTCAACACAGCTTATACTGCGGGACAATTGGTCACATA
TAACGGCAAGACGTATAAATGTTTGCAGCCCCACACCTCCTTGGCAGGATGGGAACCATCCAACGTTCCT
GCCTTGTGGCAGCTTCAAAAGCTTGCGGCCGCACTCGAGCACCACCACCACCACCACTGAGATCCGGCTG
CTAACAAAGCCCGAAAGGAAGCTGAGTTGGCTGCTGCCACCGCTGAGCAATAACTAGCATAACCCCTTGG
GGCCTCTAAACGGGTCTTGAGGGGTTTTTTGCTGAAAGGAGGAACTATATCCGGAT
