Features (pLannotate 1.2.2; 22 found; start..end, strand, type, name):
      1..19      +  promoter       T7 promoter: promoter for bacteriophage T7 RNA polymerase
     20..44      +  protein_bind   lac operator: The lac repressor binds to the lac operator to inhibit transcription in E. coli. This inhibition can be relieved by adding lactose or isopropyl-β-D-thiogalactopyranoside (IPTG). lac repressor encoded by lacI
     59..81      +  RBS            RBS: efficient ribosome binding site from bacteriophage T7 gene 10 (Olins and Rangwala, 1989)
     89..937     +  CDS            tsf: EFTS_ECOLI - Experimental evidence at protein level: Swiss-Prot protein existence level 1. (Microbial infection) Promotes the tRNase activity of CdiA-CT from E.coli strain NC101 (CdiA-CT-NC101); required in vivo and in vitro. Probably loads charged tRNA onto EF-Tu, making more ternary GTP- EF-Tu-aa-tRNA complexes. The guanine nucleotide exchange factor capacity of this protein does not seem to be needed as no GTP hydrolysis occurs during tRNA cleavage. CdiA-CT is the toxic component of a toxin-immunity protein module, which functions as a cellular contact-dependent growth inhibition (CDI) syst
    938..2362    +  CDS            Tn5 transposase: transposase from the bacterial Tn5 transposon (Reznikoff, 1993)
   2363..2956    +  CDS            Mxe GyrA intein: modified GyrA intein (Southworth et al., 1999); Mycobacterium xenopi gyrA; N-terminal cleavage of this intein can be induced by thiols.
   2987..3142    +  CDS            CBD: chitin binding domain from chitinase A1 (Watanabe et al., 1994); Bacillus circulans chiA
   3164..3181    +  CDS            9xHis (fragment): 9xHis affinity tag
   3191..3240    +  CDS            SET1 (fragment): solubility-enhancement tag derived from T7 phage gene 10B
   3248..3295    +  terminator     T7 terminator: transcription terminator for bacteriophage T7 RNA polymerase
   3332..3760    +  rep_origin     f1 ori (sequence partly withheld): f1 bacteriophage origin of replication; arrow indicates direction of (+) strand synthesis
   3813..3870    +  promoter       AmpR promoter (fragment): bla
   3879..4694    -  CDS            KanR: aminoglycoside phosphotransferase; aph(3')-Ia; confers resistance to kanamycin in bacteria or G418 (Geneticin®) in eukaryotes
   4816..5404    +  rep_origin     ori: high-copy-number ColE1/pMB1/pBR322/pUC origin of replication
   5590..5729    -  misc_feature   bom: basis of mobility region from pBR322
   5831..6022    -  CDS            rop: Rop protein, which maintains plasmids at low copy number; rop
   6039..6419    +  CDS            YPB1_ECOLX: Protein predicted: Swiss-Prot protein existence level 4. From Escherichia coli.
   6491..6782    -  CDS            TcR (fragment): tetracycline efflux protein; tet; confers resistance to tetracycline
   6797..6818    -  protein_bind   CAP binding site: CAP binding activates transcription in the presence of cAMP. E. coli catabolite activator protein
   6831..7913    -  CDS            lacI: lac repressor; lacI; The lac repressor binds to the lac operator to inhibit transcription in E. coli. This inhibition can be relieved by adding lactose or isopropyl-β-D-thiogalactopyranoside (IPTG).
   7914..7991    -  promoter       lacI promoter: lacI
   7999..8278    -  CDS            TcR (fragment): tetracycline efflux protein; tet; confers resistance to tetracycline
>Addgene plasmid #127916 | pET30a-HS-Tn5 | addgene full sequence | sequence record 248754 | Addgene NGS Result
TAATACGACTCACTATAGGGGAATTGTGAGCGGATAACAATTCCCCTCTAGAAATAATTTTGTTTAACTT
TAAGAAGGAGATATACATATGGCTGAAATTACCGCATCCCTGGTAAAAGAGCTGCGTGAGCGTACTGGCG
CAGGCATGATGGATTGCAAAAAAGCACTGACTGAAGCTAACGGCGACATCGAGCTGGCAATCGAAAACAT
GCGTAAGTCCGGTGCTATTAAAGCAGCGAAAAAAGCAGGCAACGTTGCTGCTGACGGCGTGATCAAAACC
AAAATCGACGGCAACTACGGCATCATTCTGGAAGTTAACTGCCAGACTGACTTCGTTGCAAAAGACGCTG
GTTTCCAGGCGTTCGCAGACAAAGTTCTGGACGCAGCTGTTGCTGGCAAAATCACTGACGTTGAAGTTCT
GAAAGCACAGTTCGAAGAAGAACGTGTTGCGCTGGTAGCGAAAATTGGTGAAAACATCAACATTCGCCGC
GTTGCTGCGCTGGAAGGCGACGTTCTGGGTTCTTATCAGCACGGTGCGCGTATCGGCGTTCTGGTTGCTG
CTAAAGGCGCTGACGAAGAGCTGGTTAAACACATCGCTATGCACGTTGCTGCAAGCAAGCCAGAATTCAT
CAAACCGGAAGACGTATCCGCTGAAGTGGTAGAAAAAGAATACCAGGTACAGCTGGATATCGCGATGCAG
TCTGGTAAGCCGAAAGAAATCGCAGAGAAAATGGTTGAAGGCCGCATGAAGAAATTCACCGGCGAAGTTT
CTCTGACCGGTCAGCCGTTCGTTATGGAACCAAGCAAAACTGTTGGTCAGCTGCTGAAAGAGCATAACGC
TGAAGTGACTGGCTTCATCCGCTTCGAAGTGGGTGAAGGCATCGAGAAAGTTGAGACTGACTTTGCAGCA
GAAGTTGCTGCGATGTCCAAGCAGTCTATTACCAGTGCACTGCATCGTGCGGCGGATTGGGCGAAAAGCG
TGTTTTCTAGTGCTGCGCTGGGTGATCCGCGTCGTACCGCGCGTCTGGTGAATGTTGCGGCGCAACTGGC
CAAATATAGCGGCAAAAGCATTACCATTAGCAGCGAAGGCAGCAAAGCCATGCAGGAAGGCGCGTATCGT
TTTATTCGTAATCCGAACGTGAGCGCGGAAGCGATTCGTAAAGCGGGTGCCATGCAGACCGTGAAACTGG
CCCAGGAATTTCCGGAACTGCTGGCAATTGAAGATACCACCTCTCTGAGCTATCGTCATCAGGTGGCGGA
AGAACTGGGCAAACTGGGTAGCATTCAGGATAAAAGCCGTGGTTGGTGGGTGCATAGCGTGCTGCTGCTG
GAAGCGACCACCTTTCGTACCGTGGGCCTGCTGCATCAAGAATGGTGGATGCGTCCGGATGATCCGGCGG
ATGCGGATGAAAAAGAAAGCGGCAAATGGCTGGCCGCTGCTGCAACTTCGCGTCTGAGAATGGGCAGCAT
GATGAGCAACGTGATTGCGGTGTGCGATCGTGAAGCGGATATTCATGCGTATCTGCAAGATAAACTGGCC
CATAACGAACGTTTTGTGGTGCGTAGCAAACATCCGCGTAAAGATGTGGAAAGCGGCCTGTATCTGTATG
ATCACCTGAAAAACCAGCCGGAACTGGGCGGCTATCAGATTAGCATTCCGCAGAAAGGCGTGGTGGATAA
ACGTGGCAAACGTAAAAACCGTCCGGCGCGTAAAGCGAGCCTGAGCCTGCGTAGCGGCCGTATTACCCTG
AAACAGGGCAACATTACCCTGAACGCGGTGCTGGCCGAAGAAATTAATCCGCCGAAAGGCGAAACCCCGC
TGAAATGGCTGCTGCTGACCAGCGAGCCGGTGGAAAGTCTGGCCCAAGCGCTGCGTGTGATTGATATTTA
TACCCATCGTTGGCGCATTGAAGAATTTCACAAAGCGTGGAAAACGGGTGCGGGTGCGGAACGTCAGCGT
ATGGAAGAACCGGATAACCTGGAACGTATGGTGAGCATTCTGAGCTTTGTGGCGGTGCGTCTGCTGCAAC
TGCGTGAATCTTTTACTCCGCCGCAAGCACTGCGTGCGCAGGGCCTGCTGAAAGAAGCGGAACACGTTGA
AAGCCAGAGCGCGGAAACCGTGCTGACCCCGGATGAATGCCAACTGCTGGGCTATCTGGATAAAGGCAAA
CGCAAACGCAAAGAAAAAGCGGGCAGCCTGCAATGGGCGTATATGGCGATTGCGCGTCTGGGCGGCTTTA
TGGATAGCAAACGTACCGGCATTGCGAGCTGGGGTGCGCTGTGGGAAGGTTGGGAAGCGCTGCAAAGCAA
ACTGGATGGCTTTCTGGCCGCGAAAGACCTGATGGCGCAGGGCATTAAAATCTGCATCACGGGAGATGCA
CTAGTTGCCCTACCCGAGGGCGAGTCGGTACGCATCGCCGACATCGTGCCGGGTGCGCGGCCCAACAGTG
ACAACGCCATCGACCTGAAAGTCCTTGACCGGCATGGCAATCCCGTGCTCGCCGACCGGCTGTTCCACTC
CGGCGAGCATCCGGTGTACACGGTGCGTACGGTCGAAGGTCTGCGTGTGACGGGCACCGCGAACCACCCG
TTGTTGTGTTTGGTCGACGTCGCCGGGGTGCCGACCCTGCTGTGGAAGCTGATCGACGAAATCAAGCCGG
GCGATTACGCGGTGATTCAACGCAGCGCATTCAGCGTCGACTGTGCAGGTTTTGCCCGCGGGAAACCCGA
ATTTGCGCCCACAACCTACACAGTCGGCGTCCCTGGACTGGTGCGTTTCTTGGAAGCACACCACCGAGAC
CCGGACGCCCAAGCTATCGCCGACGAGCTGACCGACGGGCGGTTCTACTACGCGAAAGTCGCCAGTGTCA
CCGACGCCGGCGTGCAGCCGGTGTATAGCCTTCGTGTCGACACGGCAGACCACGCGTTTATCACGAACGG
GTTCGTCAGCCACGCTACTGGCCTCACCGGTCTGAACTCAGGCCTCACGACAAATCCTGGTGTATCCGCT
TGGCAGGTCAACACAGCTTATACTGCGGGACAATTGGTCACATATAACGGCAAGACGTATAAATGTTTGC
AGCCCCACACCTCCTTGGCAGGATGGGAACCATCCAACGTTCCTGCCTTGTGGCAGCTTCAAAAGCTTGC
GGCCGCACTCGAGCACCACCACCACCACCACTGAGATCCGGCTGCTAACAAAGCCCGAAAGGAAGCTGAG
TTGGCTGCTGCCACCGCTGAGCAATAACTAGCATAACCCCTTGGGGCCTCTAAACGGGTCTTGAGGGGTT
TTTTGCTGAAAGGAGGAACTATATCCGGATTGGCGAATGGG
[124 nt withheld, positions 3332-3455]
C
[91 nt withheld, positions 3457-3547]
A
[49 nt withheld, positions 3549-3597]
CCTTTGACGTTGGAGTCCACGTTCTTT
[37 nt withheld, positions 3625-3661]
ACCCTATCTCGGTCTATTCTTTTGATTTATAAGGGATTTTGCCGATTTCGGCCTATTGGTTAAAAAATGA
GCTGATTTAACAAAAATTTAACGCGAATTTTAACAAAATATTAACGCTTACAATTTAGGTGGCACTTTTC
GGGGAAATGTGCGCGGAACCCCTATTTGTTTATTTTTCTAAATACATTCAAATATGTATCCGCTCATGAA
TTAATTCTTAGAAAAACTCATCGAGCATCAAATGAAACTGCAATTTATTCATATCAGGATTATCAATACC
ATATTTTTGAAAAAGCCGTTTCTGTAATGAAGGAGAAAACTCACCGAGGCAGTTCCATAGGATGGCAAGA
TCCTGGTATCGGTCTGCGATTCCGACTCGTCCAACATCAATACAACCTATTAATTTCCCCTCGTCAAAAA
TAAGGTTATCAAGTGAGAAATCACCATGAGTGACGACTGAATCCGGTGAGAATGGCAAAAGTTTATGCAT
TTCTTTCCAGACTTGTTCAACAGGCCAGCCATTACGCTCGTCATCAAAATCACTCGCATCAACCAAACCG
TTATTCATTCGTGATTGCGCCTGAGCGAGACGAAATACGCGATCGCTGTTAAAAGGACAATTACAAACAG
GAATCGAATGCAACCGGCGCAGGAACACTGCCAGCGCATCAACAATATTTTCACCTGAATCAGGATATTC
TTCTAATACCTGGAATGCTGTTTTCCCGGGGATCGCAGTGGTGAGTAACCATGCATCATCAGGAGTACGG
ATAAAATGCTTGATGGTCGGAAGAGGCATAAATTCCGTCAGCCAGTTTAGTCTGACCATCTCATCTGTAA
CATCATTGGCAACGCTACCTTTGCCATGTTTCAGAAACAACTCTGGCGCATCGGGCTTCCCATACAATCG
ATAGATTGTCGCACCTGATTGCCCGACATTATCGCGAGCCCATTTATACCCATATAAATCAGCATCCATG
TTGGAATTTAATCGCGGCCTAGAGCAAGACGTTTCCCGTTGAATATGGCTCATAACACCCCTTGTATTAC
TGTTTATGTAAGCAGACAGTTTTATTGTTCATGACCAAAATCCCTTAACGTGAGTTTTCGTTCCACTGAG
CGTCAGACCCCGTAGAAAAGATCAAAGGATCTTCTTGAGATCCTTTTTTTCTGCGCGTAATCTGCTGCTT
GCAAACAAAAAAACCACCGCTACCAGCGGTGGTTTGTTTGCCGGATCAAGAGCTACCAACTCTTTTTCCG
AAGGTAACTGGCTTCAGCAGAGCGCAGATACCAAATACTGTCCTTCTAGTGTAGCCGTAGTTAGGCCACC
ACTTCAAGAACTCTGTAGCACCGCCTACATACCTCGCTCTGCTAATCCTGTTACCAGTGGCTGCTGCCAG
TGGCGATAAGTCGTGTCTTACCGGGTTGGACTCAAGACGATAGTTACCGGATAAGGCGCAGCGGTCGGGC
TGAACGGGGGGTTCGTGCACACAGCCCAGCTTGGAGCGAACGACCTACACCGAACTGAGATACCTACAGC
GTGAGCTATGAGAAAGCGCCACGCTTCCCGAAGGGAGAAAGGCGGACAGGTATCCGGTAAGCGGCAGGGT
CGGAACAGGAGAGCGCACGAGGGAGCTTCCAGGGGGAAACGCCTGGTATCTTTATAGTCCTGTCGGGTTT
CGCCACCTCTGACTTGAGCGTCGATTTTTGTGATGCTCGTCAGGGGGGCGGAGCCTATGGAAAAACGCCA
GCAACGCGGCCTTTTTACGGTTCCTGGCCTTTTGCTGGCCTTTTGCTCACATGTTCTTTCCTGCGTTATC
CCCTGATTCTGTGGATAACCGTATTACCGCCTTTGAGTGAGCTGATACCGCTCGCCGCAGCCGAACGACC
GAGCGCAGCGAGTCAGTGAGCGAGGAAGCGGAAGAGCGCCTGATGCGGTATTTTCTCCTTACGCATCTGT
GCGGTATTTCACACCGCAATGGTGCACTCTCAGTACAATCTGCTCTGATGCCGCATAGTTAAGCCAGTAT
ACACTCCGCTATCGCTACGTGACTGGGTCATGGCTGCGCCCCGACACCCGCCAACACCCGCTGACGCGCC
CTGACGGGCTTGTCTGCTCCCGGCATCCGCTTACAGACAAGCTGTGACCGTCTCCGGGAGCTGCATGTGT
CAGAGGTTTTCACCGTCATCACCGAAACGCGCGAGGCAGCTGCGGTAAAGCTCATCAGCGTGGTCGTGAA
GCGATTCACAGATGTCTGCCTGTTCATCCGCGTCCAGCTCGTTGAGTTTCTCCAGAAGCGTTAATGTCTG
GCTTCTGATAAAGCGGGCCATGTTAAGGGCGGTTTTTTCCTGTTTGGTCACTGATGCCTCCGTGTAAGGG
GGATTTCTGTTCATGGGGGTAATGATACCGATGAAACGAGAGAGGATGCTCACGATACGGGTTACTGATG
ATGAACATGCCCGGTTACTGGAACGTTGTGAGGGTAAACAACTGGCGGTATGGATGCGGCGGGACCAGAG
AAAAATCACTCAGGGTCAATGCCAGCGCTTCGTTAATACAGATGTAGGTGTTCCACAGGGTAGCCAGCAG
CATCCTGCGATGCAGATCCGGAACATAATGGTGCAGGGCGCTGACTTCCGCGTTTCCAGACTTTACGAAA
CACGGAAACCGAAGACCATTCATGTTGTTGCTCAGGTCGCAGACGTTTTGCAGCAGCAGTCGCTTCACGT
TCGCTCGCGTATCGGTGATTCATTCTGCTAACCAGTAAGGCAACCCCGCCAGCCTAGCCGGGTCCTCAAC
GACAGGAGCACGATCATGCGCACCCGTGGGGCCGCCATGCCGGCGATAATGGCCTGCTTCTCGCCGAAAC
GTTTGGTGGCGGGACCAGTGACGAAGGCTTGAGCGAGGGCGTGCAAGATTCCGAATACCGCAAGCGACAG
GCCGATCATCGTCGCGCTCCAGCGAAAGCGGTCCTCGCCGAAAATGACCCAGAGCGCTGCCGGCACCTGT
CCTACGAGTTGCATGATAAAGAAGACAGTCATAAGTGCGGCGACGATAGTCATGCCCCGCGCCCACCGGA
AGGAGCTGACTGGGTTGAAGGCTCTCAAGGGCATCGGTCGAGATCCCGGTGCCTAATGAGTGAGCTAACT
TACATTAATTGCGTTGCGCTCACTGCCCGCTTTCCAGTCGGGAAACCTGTCGTGCCAGCTGCATTAATGA
ATCGGCCAACGCGCGGGGAGAGGCGGTTTGCGTATTGGGCGCCAGGGTGGTTTTTCTTTTCACCAGTGAG
ACGGGCAACAGCTGATTGCCCTTCACCGCCTGGCCCTGAGAGAGTTGCAGCAAGCGGTCCACGCTGGTTT
GCCCCAGCAGGCGAAAATCCTGTTTGATGGTGGTTAACGGCGGGATATAACATGAGCTGTCTTCGGTATC
GTCGTATCCCACTACCGAGATGTCCGCACCAACGCGCAGCCCGGACTCGGTAATGGCGCGCATTGCGCCC
AGCGCCATCTGATCGTTGGCAACCAGCATCGCAGTGGGAACGATGCCCTCATTCAGCATTTGCATGGTTT
GTTGAAAACCGGACATGGCACTCCAGTCGCCTTCCCGTTCCGCTATCGGCTGAATTTGATTGCGAGTGAG
ATATTTATGCCAGCCAGCCAGACGCAGACGCGCCGAGACAGAACTTAATGGGCCCGCTAACAGCGCGATT
TGCTGGTGACCCAATGCGACCAGATGCTCCACGCCCAGTCGCGTACCGTCTTCATGGGAGAAAATAATAC
TGTTGATGGGTGTCTGGTCAGAGACATCAAGAAATAACGCCGGAACATTAGTGCAGGCAGCTTCCACAGC
AATGGCATCCTGGTCATCCAGCGGATAGTTAATGATCAGCCCACTGACGCGTTGCGCGAGAAGATTGTGC
ACCGCCGCTTTACAGGCTTCGACGCCGCTTCGTTCTACCATCGACACCACCACGCTGGCACCCAGTTGAT
CGGCGCGAGATTTAATCGCCGCGACAATTTGCGACGGCGCGTGCAGGGCCAGACTGGAGGTGGCAACGCC
AATCAGCAACGACTGTTTGCCCGCCAGTTGTTGTGCCACGCGGTTGGGAATGTAATTCAGCTCCGCCATC
GCCGCTTCCACTTTTTCCCGCGTTTTCGCAGAAACGTGGCTGGCCTGGTTCACCACGCGGGAAACGGTCT
GATAAGAGACACCGGCATACTCTGCGACATCGTATAACGTTACTGGTTTCACATTCACCACCCTGAATTG
ACTCTCTTCCGGGCGCTATCATGCCATACCGCGAAAGGTTTTGCGCCATTCGATGGTGTCCGGGATCTCG
ACGCTCTCCCTTATGCGACTCCTGCATTAGGAAGCAGCCCAGTAGTAGGTTGAGGCCGTTGAGCACCGCC
GCCGCAAGGAATGGTGCATGCAAGGAGATGGCGCCCAACAGTCCCCCGGCCACGGGGCCTGCCACCATAC
CCACGCCGAAACAAGCGCTCATGAGCCCGAAGTGGCGAGCCCGATCTTCCCCATCGGTGATGTCGGCGAT
ATAGGCGCCAGCAACCGCACCTGTGGCGCCGGTGATGCCGGCCACGATGCGTCCGGCGTAGAGGATCGAG
ATCGATCTCGATCCCGCGAAAT
